>Addgene plasmid #153131 | Flag-FOXJ3 | addgene full sequence | sequence record 299510 | Addgene NGS Result
CGCCATTCTGCCTGGGGACGTCGGAGCAAGCTTGATTTAGGTGACACTATAGAATACAAGCTACTTGTTC
TTTTTGCAGGATCAGCCACCATGGATTACAAGGACGACGACGATAAGGGATCCGGTTTGTATGGACAGGC
TTGTCCATCTGTAACTTCATTAAGGATGACATCTGAACTGGAGAGCAGCCTAACGTCTATGGACTGGTTA
CCACAGCTCACCATGAGAGCAGCCATCCAAAAATCTGATGCTACACAAAATGCACATGGAACAGGAATTT
CTAAGAAGAATGCACTCCTTGACCCAAATACAACTCTGGACCAGGAAGAAGTCCAACAGCACAAAGATGG
GAAACCTCCATACAGTTATGCCAGCCTCATTACATTTGCAATTAATAGCTCACCCAAAAAGAAAATGACT
TTAAGTGAAATTTATCAGTGGATTTGTGATAACTTCCCATATTATAGAGAGGCTGGCAGTGGTTGGAAGA
ATTCCATACGACATAATCTGTCATTGAACAAATGTTTCCTTAAAGTGCCTCGATCTAAGGATGACCCTGG
AAAGGGGTCCTACTGGGCAATAGACACCAATCCGAAGGAAGATGTGCTGCCTACTCGGCCAAAGAAGAGG
GCACGATCTGTAGAACGGGCCTCAACTCCATATAGCATAGATTCAGATTCTTTGGGAATGGAGTGTATTA
TTTCGGGAAGTGCCTCTCCAACTCTGGCAATCAACACTGTGACTAACAAAGTAACATTGTATAACACTGA
TCAGGATGGTAGTGATAGCCCACGCAGTAGCCTTAACAACAGTCTCTCAGACCAGAGTTTGGCATCTGTT
AATTTGAACAGTGTTGGAAGTGTGCATAGTTATACACCGGTGACAAGCCATCCAGAATCAGTCTCTCAAT
CATTAACTCCTCAGCAGCAACCACAGTACAACCTTCCAGAAAGAGACAAGCAACTACTTTTCTCAGAATA
TAATTTTGAAGATCTTAGTGCCTCATTTCGGAGCCTTTATAAGTCAGTTTTTGAGCAGTCACTTAGTCAA
CAAGGTTTGATGAACATCCCTTCTGAATCTTCCCAGCAGTCCCACACTTCATGTACCTATCAGCACTCTC
CCAGCAGTACAGTGAGCACTCACCCACACAGCAACCAAAGCAGCCTGTCCAACAGTCATGGCAGTGGCCT
CAACACCACAGGCAGTAATTCGGTTGCACAGGTCTCACTGTCTCACCCCCAGATGCACACACAGCCATCT
CCACATCCTCCCCATCGACCGCATGGTTTACCGCAGCATCCGCAGCGTTCCCCACACCCAGCACCACACC
CACAGCAACACAGCCAGCTCCAGTCCCCTCACCCCCAGCATCCCTCTCCACATCAACACATACAGCACCA
TCCGAACCATCAGCATCAGACGTTAACACATCAGGCACCCCCACCCCCACAACAGGTATCCTGTAATTCT
GGTGTTTCAAATGATTGGTATGCGACACTTGATATGCTAAAAGAAAGCTGTCGAATTGCCAGCAGTGTTA
ATTGGTCAGATGTAGACCTTTCACAGTTTCAAGGTCTGATGGAGAGTATGAGACAGGCAGATCTCAAGAA
CTGGTCTTTAGACCAGGTTCAGTTTGCCGATCTTTGTTCTTCTCTTAATCAGTTCTTTACACAAACTGGC
CTTATACATTCACAGAGTAATGTTCAACAAAATGTTTGTCATGGTGCCATGCATCCAACAAAACCTTCCC
AACACATTGGAACAGGAAATTTGTACATAGATTCTAGGCAAAATCTCCCTCCTTCAGTGATGCCACCCCC
TGGTTATCCTCATATCCCACAGGCACTCAGCACTCCAGGAACAACGATGGCAGGCCATCACAGAGCCATG
AACCAGCAGCACATGATGCCTTCCCAAGCCTTCCAGATGCGGCGTTCCCTGCCTCCAGATGACATCCAGG
ATGACTTTGATTGGGATTCAATTGTGTAGCTCGAGCCTCTAGAACTATAGTGAGTCGTATTACGTAGATC
CAGACATGATAAGATACATTGATGAGTTTGGACAAACCACAACTAGAATGCAGTGAAAAAAATGCTTTAT
TTGTGAAATTTGTGATGCTATTGCTTTATTTGTAACCATTATAAGCTGCAATAAACAAGTTAACAACAAC
AATTGCATTCATTTTATGTTTCAGGTTCAGGGGGAGGTGTGGGAGGTTTTTTAATTCGCGGCCGCGGCGC
CAATGCATTGGGCCCGGTACCCAGCTTTTGTTCCCTTTAGTGAGGGTTAATTGCGCGCTTGGCGTAATCA
TGGTCATAGCTGTTTCCTGTGTGAAATTGTTATCCGCTCACAATTCCACACAACATACGAGCCGGGAGCA
TAAAGTGTAAAGCCTGGGGTGCCTAATGAGTGAGCTAACTCACATTAATTGCGTTGCGCTCACTGCCCGC
TTTCCAGTCGGGAAACCTGTCGTGCCAGCTGCATTAATGAATCGGCCAACGCGCGGGGAGAGGCGGTTTG
CGTATTGGGCGCTCTTCCGCTTCCTCGCTCACTGACTCGCTGCGCTCGGTCGTTCGGCTGCGGCGAGCGG
TATCAGCTCACTCAAAGGCGGTAATACGGTTATCCACAGAATCAGGGGATAACGCAGGAAAGAACATGTG
AGCAAAAGGCCAGCAAAAGGCCAGGAACCGTAAAAAGGCCGCGTTGCTGGCGTTTTTCCATAGGCTCCGC
CCCCCTGACGAGCATCACAAAAATCGACGCTCAAGTCAGAGGTGGCGAAACCCGACAGGACTATAAAGAT
ACCAGGCGTTTCCCCCTGGAAGCTCCCTCGTGCGCTCTCCTGTTCCGACCCTGCCGCTTACCGGATACCT
GTCCGCCTTTCTCCCTTCGGGAAGCGTGGCGCTTTCTCATAGCTCACGCTGTAGGTATCTCAGTTCGGTG
TAGGTCGTTCGCTCCAAGCTGGGCTGTGTGCACGAACCCCCCGTTCAGCCCGACCGCTGCGCCTTATCCG
GTAACTATCGTCTTGAGTCCAACCCGGTAAGACACGACTTATCGCCACTGGCAGCAGCCACTGGTAACAG
GATTAGCAGAGCGAGGTATGTAGGCGGTGCTACAGAGTTCTTGAAGTGGTGGCCTAACTACGGCTACACT
AGAAGAACAGTATTTGGTATCTGCGCTCTGCTGAAGCCAGTTACCTTCGGAAAAAGAGTTGGTAGCTCTT
GATCCGGCAAACAAACCACCGCTGGTAGCGGTGGTTTTTTTGTTTGCAAGCAGCAGATTACGCGCAGAAA
AAAAGGATCTCAAGAAGATCCTTTGATCTTTTCTACGGGGTCTGACGCTCAGTGGAACGAAAACTCACGT
TAAGGGATTTTGGTCATGAGATTATCAAAAAGGATCTTCACCTAGATCCTTTTAAATTAAAAATGAAGTT
TTAAATCAATCTAAAGTATATATGAGTAAACTTGGTCTGACAGTTACCAATGCTTAATCAGTGAGGCACC
TATCTCAGCGATCTGTCTATTTCGTTCATCCATAGTTGCCTGACTCCCCGTCGTGTAGATAACTACGATA
CGGGAGGGCTTACCATCTGGCCCCAGTGCTGCAATGATACCGCGAGACCCACGCTCACCGGCTCCAGATT
TATCAGCAATAAACCAGCCAGCCGGAAGGGCCGAGCGCAGAAGTGGTCCTGCAACTTTATCCGCCTCCAT
CCAGTCTATTAATTGTTGCCGGGAAGCTAGAGTAAGTAGTTCGCCAGTTAATAGTTTGCGCAACGTTGTT
GCCATTGCTACAGGCATCGTGGTGTCACGCTCGTCGTTTGGTATGGCTTCATTCAGCTCCGGTTCCCAAC
GATCAAGGCGAGTTACATGATCCCCCATGTTGTGCAAAAAAGCGGTTAGCTCCTTCGGTCCTCCGATCGT
TGTCAGAAGTAAGTTGGCCGCAGTGTTATCACTCATGGTTATGGCAGCACTGCATAATTCTCTTACTGTC
ATGCCATCCGTAAGATGCTTTTCTGTGACTGGTGAGTACTCAACCAAGTCATTCTGAGAATAGTGTATGC
GGCGACCGAGTTGCTCTTGCCCGGCGTCAATACGGGATAATACCGCGCCACATAGCAGAACTTTAAAAGT
GCTCATCATTGGAAAACGTTCTTCGGGGCGAAAACTCTCAAGGATCTTACCGCTGTTGAGATCCAGTTCG
ATGTAACCCACTCGTGCACCCAACTGATCTTCAGCATCTTTTACTTTCACCAGCGTTTCTGGGTGAGCAA
AAACAGGAAGGCAAAATGCCGCAAAAAAGGGAATAAGGGCGACACGGAAATGTTGAATACTCATACTCTT
CCTTTTTCAATATTATTGAAGCATTTATCAGGGTTATTGTCTCATGAGCGGATACATATTTGAATGTATT
TAGAAAAATAAACAAATAGGGGTTCCGCGCACATTTCCCCGAAAAGTGCCACCTAAATTGTAAGCGTTAA
TATTTTGTTAAAATTCGCGTTAAATTTTTGTTAAATCAGCTCATTTTTTAACCAATAGGCCGAAATCGGC
AAAATCCCTTATAAATCAAAAGAATAGACCGAGATAGGGT
[37 nt withheld, positions 4591-4627]
AAAGAACGTGGACTCCAACGTCAAAGG
[49 nt withheld, positions 4655-4703]
T
[91 nt withheld, positions 4705-4795]
G
[124 nt withheld, positions 4797-4920]
CCCATTCGCCATTCAGGCTGCGCAACTGTTGGGAAGGGCGATCGGTGCGGGCCTCTTCGCTATTACGCCA
GTCGACCGCCAATTCAATATGGCGTATATGGACTCATGCCAATTCAATATGGTGGATCTGGACCTGTGCC
AATTCAATATGGCGTATATGGACTCGTGCCAATTCAATATGGTGGATCTGGACCCCAGCCAATTCAATAT
GGCGGACTTGGCACCATGCCAATTCAATATGGCGGACCTGGCACTGTGCCAACTGGGGAGGGGTCTACTT
GGCACGGTGCCAAGTTTGAGGAGGGGTCTTGGCCCTGTGCCAAGTCCGCCATATTGAATTGGCATGGTGC
CAATAATGGCGGCCATATTGGCTATATGCCAGGATCAATATATAGGCAATATCCAATATGGCCCTATGCC
AATATGGCTATTGGCCAGGTTCAATACTATGTATTGGCCCTATGCCATATAGTATTCCATATATGGGTTT
TCCTATTGACGTAGATAGCCCCTCCCAATGGGCGGTCCCATATACCATATATGGGGCTTCCTAATACCGC
CCATAGCCACTCCCCCATTGACGTCAATGGTCTCTATATATGGTCTTTCCTATTGACGTCATATGGGCGG
TCCTATTGACGTATATGGCGCCTCCCCCATTGACGTCAATTACGGTAAATGGCCCGCCTGGCTCAATGCC
CATTGACGTCAATAGGACCACCCACCATTGACGTCAATGGGATGGCTCATTGCCCATTCATATCCGTTCT
CACGCCCCCTATTGACGTCAATGACGGTAAATGGCCCACTTGGCAGTACATCAATATCTATTAATAGTAA
CTTGGCAAGTACATTACTATTGGAAGTACGCCAGGGTACATTGGCAGTACTCCCATTGACGTCAATGGCG
GTAAATGGCCCGCGATGGCTGCCAAGTACATCCCCATTGACGTCAATGGGGAGGGGCAATGACGCAAATG
GGCGTTCCATTGACGTAAATGGGCGGTAGGCGTGCCTAATGGGAGGTCTATATAAGCAATGCTCGTTTAG
GGAAC
Features (pLannotate 1.2.2; 16 found; start..end, strand, type, name):
     35..53      +  promoter       SP6 promoter: promoter for bacteriophage SP6 RNA polymerase
     94..110     +  CDS            FLAG (fragment): FLAG® epitope tag, followed by an enterokinase cleavage site
    124..1986    +  CDS            FOXJ3: FOXJ3_HUMAN - Also known as KIAA1041. Experimental evidence at protein level: Swiss-Prot protein existence level 1. Transcriptional activator of MEF2C involved in the regulation of adult muscle fiber type identity and skeletal muscle regeneration (By similarity). Plays an important role in spermatogenesis (By similarity). Required for the survival of spermatogonia and participates in spermatocyte meiosis (By similarity). From Homo sapiens (Human).
   2005..2022    -  promoter       T7 promoter (fragment): promoter for bacteriophage T7 RNA polymerase
   2027..2161    -  polyA_signal   SV40 poly(A) signal: SV40 polyadenylation signal
   2274..2292    -  promoter       T3 promoter: promoter for bacteriophage T3 RNA polymerase
   2337..2353    -  protein_bind   lac operator: The lac repressor binds to the lac operator to inhibit transcription in E. coli. This inhibition can be relieved by adding lactose or isopropyl-β-D-thiogalactopyranoside (IPTG). lac repressor encoded by lacI
   2361..2391    -  promoter       lac promoter: promoter for the E. coli lac operon
   2406..2427    -  protein_bind   CAP binding site: CAP binding activates transcription in the presence of cAMP. E. coli catabolite activator protein
   2440..2532    -  CDS            lacI (fragment): lac repressor; lacI; The lac repressor binds to the lac operator to inhibit transcription in E. coli. This inhibition can be relieved by adding lactose or isopropyl-β-D-thiogalactopyranoside (IPTG).
   2715..3303    -  rep_origin     ori: high-copy-number ColE1/pMB1/pBR322/pUC origin of replication
   3474..4334    -  CDS            AmpR: β-lactamase; bla; confers resistance to ampicillin, carbenicillin, and related antibiotics
   4335..4439    -  promoter       AmpR promoter: bla
   4492..4920    -  rep_origin     f1 ori (sequence partly withheld): f1 bacteriophage origin of replication; arrow indicates direction of (+) strand synthesis
   4925..4991    -  CDS            lacZα (fragment): LacZα fragment of β-galactosidase; lacZ fragment
   4998..5975    +  promoter       CMV IE94 promoter: enhancer/promoter region of simian cytomegalovirus major immediate early transcription unit IE94
