[The description below was written by a language model from this plasmid's Addgene catalogue record and pLannotate feature annotations shown in this document.]
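Description:
Flag-FOXJ3 is a mammalian expression plasmid built on the pCS2+ N-flag backbone and carrying the human FOXJ3 coding sequence, a forkhead-box transcription factor. The roughly 1.9 kb insert was placed between BamHI and XhoI sites, both of which were retained, giving a construct of about 6 kb in the sequenced record. In bacteria it replicates from a high-copy ColE1/pUC-type origin and is selected with ampicillin through the β-lactamase gene and its native promoter. An f1 origin is also present, along with remnants of lac promoter/operator, lacI and lacZα sequences inherited from the parental cloning vector, which play no role in the expression cassette.

Expression in mammalian cells is driven by the simian cytomegalovirus IE94 enhancer/promoter, a strong constitutive element. In the circular map it sits immediately upstream of the SP6 promoter, the backbone-encoded N-terminal FLAG epitope and the FOXJ3 open reading frame. The annotation tool flags the FLAG sequence only as a partial match, while the catalogue entry records it as an N-terminal tag supplied by the backbone. The feature table places an SV40 polyadenylation signal downstream of the insert, though it is annotated on the opposite strand. As is usual for pCS2-type vectors, the SP6 promoter ahead of the tag could allow in vitro synthesis of sense RNA, and T7 and T3 promoters lie downstream in the reverse orientation, although the record states no such use.

The stated purpose is expression of FLAG-tagged human FOXJ3 in mammalian cells. The plasmid belongs to a uniform expression library of FOX family transcription factors, in which a common vector and epitope tag allow family members to be detected and compared side by side.
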