Addgene plasmid #153131: Flag-FOXJ3
Purpose: Expression of Flag tagged human FOXJ3 in mammalian cells
Depositing lab: Stefan Koch. Depositing organization: Linkopings Universitet. Publication: A uniform expression library for the exploration of FOX transcription factor biology. Moparthi L, Koch S. Differentiation. 2020 Sep - Oct;115:30-36. doi: 10.1016/j.diff.2020.08.002. Epub 2020 Aug 20. PubMed 32858261.
Backbone
  Vector backbone: pCS2+ N-flag
  Backbone size w/o insert (bp): 4131
  Vector type: Mammalian Expression
Growth in bacteria
  Bacterial resistance: Ampicillin, 100 μg/mL
  Growth temperature: 37°C
  Growth strain: DH5alpha
  Copy number: High Copy
Gene/Insert
  Gene/Insert name: human FOXJ3
  Species: H. sapiens (human)
  Insert size (bp): 1866
  Entrez Gene: FOXJ3 (a.k.a. MGC165036, MGC176686)
  Promoter: CMV IE94
  Tag / fusion protein: Flag (N terminal on backbone)
  Cloning method: Restriction Enzyme; 5′ cloning site BamHI (not destroyed); 3′ cloning site XhoI (not destroyed)
  Sequencing primers: 5′ SP6; 3′ EBV-rev
Terms and licenses: Academic/Nonprofit Terms; Industry Terms: Not Available to Industry
How to cite: Flag-FOXJ3 was a gift from Stefan Koch (Addgene plasmid # 153131 ; http://n2t.net/addgene:153131 ; RRID:Addgene_153131)
