>Addgene plasmid #153131 | Flag-FOXJ3 | depositor partial sequence | sequence record 296322 | hFOXJ3 gene sequence
ATGGGTTTGTATGGACAGGCTTGTCCATCTGTAACTTCATTAAGGATGACATCTGAACTGGAGAGCAGCC
TAACGTCTATGGACTGGTTACCACAGCTCACCATGAGAGCAGCCATCCAAAAATCTGATGCTACACAAAA
TGCACATGGAACAGGAATTTCTAAGAAGAATGCACTCCTTGACCCAAATACAACTCTGGACCAGGAAGAA
GTCCAACAGCACAAAGATGGGAAACCTCCATACAGTTATGCCAGCCTCATTACATTTGCAATTAATAGCT
CACCCAAAAAGAAAATGACTTTAAGTGAAATTTATCAGTGGATTTGTGATAACTTCCCATATTATAGAGA
GGCTGGCAGTGGTTGGAAGAATTCCATACGACATAATCTGTCATTGAACAAATGTTTCCTTAAAGTGCCT
CGATCTAAGGATGACCCTGGAAAGGGGTCCTACTGGGCAATAGACACCAATCCGAAGGAAGATGTGCTGC
CTACTCGGCCAAAGAAGAGGGCACGATCTGTAGAACGGGCCTCAACTCCATATAGCATAGATTCAGATTC
TTTGGGAATGGAGTGTATTATTTCGGGAAGTGCCTCTCCAACTCTGGCAATCAACACTGTGACTAACAAA
GTAACATTGTATAACACTGATCAGGATGGTAGTGATAGCCCACGCAGTAGCCTTAACAACAGTCTCTCAG
ACCAGAGTTTGGCATCTGTTAATTTGAACAGTGTTGGAAGTGTGCATAGTTATACACCGGTGACAAGCCA
TCCAGAATCAGTCTCTCAATCATTAACTCCTCAGCAGCAACCACAGTACAACCTTCCAGAAAGAGACAAG
CAACTACTTTTCTCAGAATATAATTTTGAAGATCTTAGTGCCTCATTTCGGAGCCTTTATAAGTCAGTTT
TTGAGCAGTCACTTAGTCAACAAGGTTTGATGAACATCCCTTCTGAATCTTCCCAGCAGTCCCACACTTC
ATGTACCTATCAGCACTCTCCCAGCAGTACAGTGAGCACTCACCCACACAGCAACCAAAGCAGCCTGTCC
AACAGTCATGGCAGTGGCCTCAACACCACAGGCAGTAATTCGGTTGCACAGGTCTCACTGTCTCACCCCC
AGATGCACACACAGCCATCTCCACATCCTCCCCATCGACCGCATGGTTTACCGCAGCATCCGCAGCGTTC
CCCACACCCAGCACCACACCCACAGCAACACAGCCAGCTCCAGTCCCCTCACCCCCAGCATCCCTCTCCA
CATCAACACATACAGCACCATCCGAACCATCAGCATCAGACGTTAACACATCAGGCACCCCCACCCCCAC
AACAGGTATCCTGTAATTCTGGTGTTTCAAATGATTGGTATGCGACACTTGATATGCTAAAAGAAAGCTG
TCGAATTGCCAGCAGTGTTAATTGGTCAGATGTAGACCTTTCACAGTTTCAAGGTCTGATGGAGAGTATG
AGACAGGCAGATCTCAAGAACTGGTCTTTAGACCAGGTTCAGTTTGCCGATCTTTGTTCTTCTCTTAATC
AGTTCTTTACACAAACTGGCCTTATACATTCACAGAGTAATGTTCAACAAAATGTTTGTCATGGTGCCAT
GCATCCAACAAAACCTTCCCAACACATTGGAACAGGAAATTTGTACATAGATTCTAGGCAAAATCTCCCT
CCTTCAGTGATGCCACCCCCTGGTTATCCTCATATCCCACAGGCACTCAGCACTCCAGGAACAACGATGG
CAGGCCATCACAGAGCCATGAACCAGCAGCACATGATGCCTTCCCAAGCCTTCCAGATGCGGCGTTCCCT
GCCTCCAGATGACATCCAGGATGACTTTGATTGGGATTCAATTGTGTAG
